>Addgene plasmid #103101 | pUC19-E6I4Q5 | addgene full sequence | sequence record 201810 | Addgene NGS Result
TCTTCCGCTTCCTCGCTCACTGACTCGCTGCGCTCGGTCGTTCGGCTGCGGCGAGCGGTATCAGCTCACT
CAAAGGCGGTAATACGGTTATCCACAGAATCAGGGGATAACGCAGGAAAGAACATGTGAGCAAAAGGCCA
GCAAAAGGCCAGGAACCGTAAAAAGGCCGCGTTGCTGGCGTTTTTCCATAGGCTCCGCCCCCCTGACGAG
CATCACAAAAATCGACGCTCAAGTCAGAGGTGGCGAAACCCGACAGGACTATAAAGATACCAGGCGTTTC
CCCCTGGAAGCTCCCTCGTGCGCTCTCCTGTTCCGACCCTGCCGCTTACCGGATACCTGTCCGCCTTTCT
CCCTTCGGGAAGCGTGGCGCTTTCTCATAGCTCACGCTGTAGGTATCTCAGTTCGGTGTAGGTCGTTCGC
TCCAAGCTGGGCTGTGTGCACGAACCCCCCGTTCAGCCCGACCGCTGCGCCTTATCCGGTAACTATCGTC
TTGAGTCCAACCCGGTAAGACACGACTTATCGCCACTGGCAGCAGCCACTGGTAACAGGATTAGCAGAGC
GAGGTATGTAGGCGGTGCTACAGAGTTCTTGAAGTGGTGGCCTAACTACGGCTACACTAGAAGAACAGTA
TTTGGTATCTGCGCTCTGCTGAAGCCAGTTACCTTCGGAAAAAGAGTTGGTAGCTCTTGATCCGGCAAAC
AAACCACCGCTGGTAGCGGTGGTTTTTTTGTTTGCAAGCAGCAGATTACGCGCAGAAAAAAAGGATCTCA
AGAAGATCCTTTGATCTTTTCTACGGGGTCTGACGCTCAGTGGAACGAAAACTCACGTTAAGGGATTTTG
GTCATGAGATTATCAAAAAGGATCTTCACCTAGATCCTTTTAAATTAAAAATGAAGTTTTAAATCAATCT
AAAGTATATATGAGTAAACTTGGTCTGACAGTTACCAATGCTTAATCAGTGAGGCACCTATCTCAGCGAT
CTGTCTATTTCGTTCATCCATAGTTGCCTGACTCCCCGTCGTGTAGATAACTACGATACGGGAGGGCTTA
CCATCTGGCCCCAGTGCTGCAATGATACCGCGAGACCCACGCTCACCGGCTCCAGATTTATCAGCAATAA
ACCAGCCAGCCGGAAGGGCCGAGCGCAGAAGTGGTCCTGCAACTTTATCCGCCTCCATCCAGTCTATTAA
TTGTTGCCGGGAAGCTAGAGTAAGTAGTTCGCCAGTTAATAGTTTGCGCAACGTTGTTGCCATTGCTACA
GGCATCGTGGTGTCACGCTCGTCGTTTGGTATGGCTTCATTCAGCTCCGGTTCCCAACGATCAAGGCGAG
TTACATGATCCCCCATGTTGTGCAAAAAAGCGGTTAGCTCCTTCGGTCCTCCGATCGTTGTCAGAAGTAA
GTTGGCCGCAGTGTTATCACTCATGGTTATGGCAGCACTGCATAATTCTCTTACTGTCATGCCATCCGTA
AGATGCTTTTCTGTGACTGGTGAGTACTCAACCAAGTCATTCTGAGAATAGTGTATGCGGCGACCGAGTT
GCTCTTGCCCGGCGTCAATACGGGATAATACCGCGCCACATAGCAGAACTTTAAAAGTGCTCATCATTGG
AAAACGTTCTTCGGGGCGAAAACTCTCAAGGATCTTACCGCTGTTGAGATCCAGTTCGATGTAACCCACT
CGTGCACCCAACTGATCTTCAGCATCTTTTACTTTCACCAGCGTTTCTGGGTGAGCAAAAACAGGAAGGC
AAAATGCCGCAAAAAAGGGAATAAGGGCGACACGGAAATGTTGAATACTCATACTCTTCCTTTTTCAATA
TTATTGAAGCATTTATCAGGGTTATTGTCTCATGAGCGGATACATATTTGAATGTATTTAGAAAAATAAA
CAAATAGGGGTTCCGCGCACATTTCCCCGAAAAGTGCCACCTGACGTCTAAGAAACCATTATTATCATGA
CATTAACCTATAAAAATAGGCGTATCACGAGGCCCTTTCGTCTCGCGCGTTTCGGTGATGACGGTGAAAA
CCTCTGACACATGCAGCTCCCGGAGACGGTCACAGCTTGTCTGTAAGCGGATGCCGGGAGCAGACAAGCC
CGTCAGGGCGCGTCAGCGGGTGTTGGCGGGTGTCGGGGCTGGCTTAACTATGCGGCATCAGAGCAGATTG
TACTGAGAGTGCACCATATGCGGTGTGAAATACCGCACAGATGCGTAAGGAGAAAATACCGCATCAGGCG
CCATTCGCCATTCAGGCTGCGCAACTGTTGGGAAGGGCGATCGGTGCGGGCCTCTTCGCTATTACGCCAG
CTGGCGAAAGGGGGATGTGCTGCAAGGCGATTAAGTTGGGTAACGCCAGGGTTTTCCCAGTCACGACGTT
GTAAAACGACGGCCAGTGTGCTGTCTCATCATTTTGGCAAAGAATTCGCGGCCGCCACCATGTACAGTAT
AGGTCTGGATCTGGGGATCTCTAGCGTGGGCTGGTCTGTGATTGATGAGCGAACTGGGAACGTCATAGAT
CTGGGGGTGAGACTCTTTTCAGCCAAGAATAGCGAGAAGAACCTGGAGCGCAGAACGAACCGCGGCGGGC
GCCGCCTGATCAGGCGGAAAACCAACCGACTCAAGGATGCTAAAAAGATCCTGGCTGCCGTGGGCTTCTA
CGAAGACAAATCTCTGAAGAACTCCTGCCCATACCAACTCCGCGTAAAGGGCCTGACTGAGCCTTTGAGC
AGGGGGGAGATCTATAAAGTCACATTGCACATTCTCAAGAAGCGGGGCATTTCCTATCTGGATGAGGTCG
ATACTGAGGCCGCCAAGGAGTCTCAGGACTATAAGGAACAAGTTCGCAAAAACGCCCAACTGCTTACCAA
GTACACCCCCGGACAGATCCAGCTGCAGAGGCTGAAAGAAAACAATAGGGTTAAAACAGGTATCAATGCC
CAGGGAAACTATCAGTTGAACGTGTTCAAGGTGTCCGCGTATGCCAATGAGTTGGCCACCATCCTGAAGA
CACAGCAGGCCTTTTATCCCAACGAGCTGACCGACGATTGGATTGCCCTGTTCGTTCAGCCCGGCATAGC
TGAGGAGGCTGGCCTGATTTACCGGAAAAGACCTTATTATCACGGGCCTGGCAATGAGGCAAATAATAGC
CCCTACGGCAGGTGGTCTGACTTCCAGAAAACAGGCGAACCGGCTACAAACATTTTTGATAAGCTGATCG
GCAAAGACTTTCAGGGGGAGCTGAGAGCTAGTGGCCTGTCCCTCAGCGCCCAGCAGTACAACCTGTTGAA
CGACTTGACCAATCTGAAGATTGATGGCGAGGTCCCCCTCAGCTCCGAGCAGAAGGAGTATATTCTGACC
GAGCTTATGACTAAAGAGTTTACCCGGTTTGGGGTCAACGACGTGGTGAAGCTCCTGGGCGTGAAAAAAG
AGCGGCTTAGCGGGTGGCGGCTGGATAAGAAAGGTAAGCCTGAAATTCACACGCTGAAAGGTTACCGAAA
TTGGAGAAAGATTTTTGCCGAAGCCGGCATCGACCTTGCGACGCTGCCTACTGAGACTATCGACTGCCTT
GCGAAAGTGCTCACACTCAATACCGAGAGAGAAGGCATTGAAAATACACTGGCTTTCGAGCTGCCAGAAC
TTAGCGAGTCCGTTAAACTGCTGGTCCTTGATCGCTACAAAGAACTGAGTCAGAGCATCTCCACCCAGTC
ATGGCACCGATTCAGTTTGAAGACTCTGCACCTGCTGATACCCGAGCTTATGAATGCTACGTCAGAGCAG
AATACCCTGCTCGAGCAATTCCAGCTTAAAAGCGATGTGCGAAAACGCTATAGCGAGTACAAAAAGCTGC
CCACAAAAGATGTGCTTGCCGAGATTTATAACCCCACAGTCAATAAGACCGTCAGCCAGGCCTTCAAAGT
CATAGACGCCCTCCTGGTCAAGTACGGTAAGGAGCAAATTAGGTATATCACCATTGAAATGCCGCGGGAT
GATAACGAGGAAGACGAGAAAAAACGAATCAAGGAGCTGCATGCCAAGAATTCCCAACGGAAGAACGATA
GCCAGTCCTATTTCATGCAAAAATCCGGCTGGAGTCAGGAGAAATTTCAAACGACTATTCAAAAAAACCG
GAGATTTCTCGCTAAGCTCCTGTATTACTATGAACAGGATGGCATATGTGCATACACCGGTCTGCCAATC
AGCCCTGAGCTGCTGGTCAGTGACTCTACCGAAATTGACCATATCATCCCAATTAGTATCTCCCTCGATG
ACAGTATTAACAACAAAGTGCTCGTTCTCTCCAAGGCCAACCAAGTTAAAGGACAGCAAACCCCTTATGA
TGCCTGGATGGATGGCTCTTTCAAAAAAATCAACGGCAAGTTCTCTAATTGGGATGATTACCAGAAGTGG
GTGGAGTCTAGGCACTTCTCTCATAAGAAGGAGAACAATCTGCTGGAAACCCGGAATATCTTCGATTCAG
AGCAGGTGGAAAAGTTTCTGGCGAGGAACCTCAATGACACCAGGTACGCCTCTAGGCTGGTGTTGAATAC
ACTCCAATCTTTTTTTACAAATCAGGAAACCAAGGTGCGGGTGGTAAACGGGAGCTTCACACACACCCTG
AGAAAAAAATGGGGTGCCGACCTGGACAAGACTAGAGAGACTCACCACCACCATGCTGTTGATGCAACAC
TGTGTGCCGTAACTAGCTTCGTGAAGGTCAGTCGATACCACTACGCCGTGAAGGAAGAGACAGGCGAGAA
AGTGATGAGAGAGATCGATTTCGAAACCGGTGAAATAGTCAACGAAATGTCCTACTGGGAATTTAAGAAA
TCCAAGAAATACGAGAGAAAGACATACCAGGTGAAGTGGCCGAACTTCCGGGAGCAGCTGAAACCTGTGA
ATCTGCACCCCCGCATCAAGTTCTCACACCAAGTCGATAGGAAAGCTAACAGAAAACTGTCCGATGCCAC
CATCTACAGCGTCCGCGAGAAAACCGAAGTTAAGACATTGAAGAGCGGGAAACAGAAAATAACCACCGAC
GAGTACACCATCGGGAAGATAAAAGATATATATACCCTGGACGGGTGGGAGGCCTTCAAGAAAAAACAAG
ATAAACTGCTGATGAAAGATCTTGACGAAAAGACCTATGAACGCCTTCTGTCCATCGCTGAGACGACCCC
TGACTTTCAGGAGGTTGAGGAGAAGAACGGAAAAGTTAAGAGGGTTAAACGCTCTCCTTTCGCTGTGTAC
TGCGAAGAGAACGATATCCCTGCCATTCAAAAGTACGCAAAAAAGAACAACGGTCCCCTCATTAGGTCCC
TGAAGTACTACGATGGCAAACTTAATAAACATATCAACATCACCAAGGATTCCCAGGGACGCCCCGTAGA
AAAAACCAAGAATGGGAGGAAAGTGACACTGCAATCCTTGAAGCCGTACAGATATGATATCTACCAGGAC
CTGGAGACAAAAGCCTACTATACTGTGCAGCTCTATTATAGTGACCTCCGATTTGTGGAGGGGAAGTATG
GCATTACAGAAAAAGAATACATGAAAAAAGTTGCCGAACAGACAAAGGGCCAGGTAGTCCGCTTCTGCTT
CTCTCTTCAGAAAAACGACGGCCTCGAGATAGAGTGGAAGGATTCACAGAGATACGACGTCAGGTTTTAC
AACTTCCAGTCCGCCAACTCTATCAACTTCAAGGGTTTGGAGCAAGAGATGATGCCTGCTGAGAATCAAT
TCAAACAGAAACCTTATAATAACGGTGCCATAAATCTGAACATCGCTAAGTATGGTAAAGAGGGCAAGAA
ACTGAGAAAGTTCAATACAGATATTCTGGGAAAAAAACACTACCTCTTCTATGAAAAGGAACCCAAAAAT
ATTATAAAGAGCAGGGCTGACCCCAAGAAGAAGAGGAAGGTGAGGTCCATGGTCATAGCTGTTTCCTGTG
TGAAATTGTTATCCGCTCACAATTCCACACAACATACGAGCCGGAAGCATAAAGTGTAAAGCCTGGGGTG
CCTAATGAGTGAGCTAACTCACATTAATTGCGTTGCGCTCACTGCCCGCTTTCCAGTCGGGAAACCTGTC
GTGCCAGCTGCATTAATGAATCGGCCAACGCGCGGGGAGAGGCGGTTTGCGTATTGGGCGCTCTTCCGCT
TCCTCGCTCACTGACTCGCTGCGCTCGGTCGTTCGGCTGCG
Features (pLannotate 1.2.2; 11 found; start..end, strand, type, name):
    183..771     -  rep_origin     ori: high-copy-number ColE1/pMB1/pBR322/pUC origin of replication
    942..1802    -  CDS            AmpR: β-lactamase; bla; confers resistance to ampicillin, carbenicillin, and related antibiotics
   1803..1907    -  promoter       AmpR promoter: bla
   2002..2037    +  CDS            rop (fragment): Rop protein, which maintains plasmids at low copy number; rop
   2139..2238    +  misc_feature   bom (fragment): basis of mobility region from pBR322
   2244..2398    -  CDS            lacZα (fragment): LacZα fragment of β-galactosidase; lacZ fragment
   5956..5972    -  protein_bind   lac operator: The lac repressor binds to the lac operator to inhibit transcription in E. coli. This inhibition can be relieved by adding lactose or isopropyl-β-D-thiogalactopyranoside (IPTG). lac repressor encoded by lacI
   5980..6010    -  promoter       lac promoter: promoter for the E. coli lac operon
   6025..6046    -  protein_bind   CAP binding site: CAP binding activates transcription in the presence of cAMP. E. coli catabolite activator protein
   6059..6151    -  CDS            lacI (fragment): lac repressor; lacI; The lac repressor binds to the lac operator to inhibit transcription in E. coli. This inhibition can be relieved by adding lactose or isopropyl-β-D-thiogalactopyranoside (IPTG).
   6153..6201    -  rep_origin     RSF ori (fragment): Plasmids containing the RSF 1030 origin of replication can be propagated in E. coli cells that contain additional plasmids with compatible origins.
