[The description below was written by a language model from this plasmid's Addgene catalogue record and pLannotate feature annotations shown in this document.]
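Description:
pUC19-E6I4Q5 is a bacterial cloning plasmid built on the pUC19 backbone that serves as a storage and template vector for a synthetic Cas9 gene. It carries the high-copy ColE1/pMB1-type pUC origin for propagation in E. coli and an ampicillin resistance cassette (β-lactamase with its native bla promoter) for selection. The sequenced plasmid is about 6.2 kb.

The insert, recorded as roughly 3.45 kb and introduced by Gibson assembly, is the Cas9 coding gene from Enterococcus faecalis TX0012 (designated E6I4Q5), recoded for human codon usage. The automated feature table does not annotate the Cas9 open reading frame itself. However, there is a large unannotated stretch between the remaining lacZα fragment and the lac operator/lac promoter/CAP binding site, which matches the expected position of an insert placed in the pUC19 cloning region and interrupting lacZα. The short hits labelled rop, bom, lacI and RSF ori are only fragments, most plausibly residual backbone sequence rather than functional elements.

No mammalian promoter, polyadenylation signal, nuclear localisation signal, epitope tag or guide RNA cassette is recorded, so despite the human codon optimisation the plasmid is not an expression construct for mammalian cells. The only nearby promoter is the bacterial lac promoter of the backbone, and the record does not indicate that it is meant to drive the gene. The stated purpose is a Cas9 coding-sequence template, from which the gene can be amplified or subcloned into expression vectors. It comes from work on high-throughput assembly of multiple cas9 gene variants from sequence-verified oligonucleotides.
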