Addgene plasmid #103101: pUC19-E6I4Q5
Purpose: Cas9 coding gene template with optimized sequence for human codon usage
Depositing lab: Duhee Bang. Publication: High-throughput construction of multiple cas9 gene variants via assembly of high-depth tiled and sequence-verified oligonucleotides. Cho N, Seo HN, Ryu T, Kwon E, Huh S, Noh J, Yeom H, Hwang B, Ha H, Lee JH, Kwon S, Bang D. Nucleic Acids Res. 2018 May 18;46(9):e55. doi: 10.1093/nar/gky112. PubMed 29529247.
Backbone
  Vector backbone: pUC19
  Backbone manufacturer: NEB(New England Biolabs)
  Vector type: CRISPR ; Cloning vector
Growth in bacteria
  Bacterial resistance: Ampicillin, 100 μg/mL
  Growth temperature: 37°C
  Growth strain: DH5alpha
  Copy number: High Copy
Gene/Insert
  Gene/Insert name: E6I4Q5(Cas9 coding gene from Enterococcus faecalis TX0012)
  Insert size (bp): 3450
  Mutation: human codon-optimized
  Cloning method: Gibson Cloning
  Sequencing primers: 5′ gctgcaaggcgattaagttg; 3′ cggctcgtatgttgtgtgg
Terms and licenses: Academic/Nonprofit Terms; Industry Terms: Not Available to Industry
How to cite: pUC19-E6I4Q5 was a gift from Duhee Bang (Addgene plasmid # 103101 ; http://n2t.net/addgene:103101 ; RRID:Addgene_103101)
