>Addgene plasmid #103101 | pUC19-E6I4Q5 | depositor partial sequence | sequence record 195239 | E6I4Q5
ATGTACAGTATAGGTCTGGATCTGGGGATCTCTAGCGTGGGCTGGTCTGTGATTGATGAGCGAACTGGGA
ACGTCATAGATCTGGGGGTGAGACTCTTTTCAGCCAAGAATAGCGAGAAGAACCTGGAGCGCAGAACGAA
CCGCGGCGGGCGCCGCCTGATCAGGCGGAAAACCAACCGACTCAAGGATGCTAAAAAGATCCTGGCTGCC
GTGGGCTTCTACGAAGACAAATCTCTGAAGAACTCCTGCCCATACCAACTCCGCGTAAAGGGCCTGACTG
AGCCTTTGAGCAGGGGGGAGATCTATAAAGTCACATTGCACATTCTCAAGAAGCGGGGCATTTCCTATCT
GGATGAGGTCGATACTGAGGCCGCCAAGGAGTCTCAGGACTATAAGGAACAAGTTCGCAAAAACGCCCAA
CTGCTTACCAAGTACACCCCCGGACAGATCCAGCTGCAGAGGCTGAAAGAAAACAATAGGGTTAAAACAG
GTATCAATGCCCAGGGAAACTATCAGTTGAACGTGTTCAAGGTGTCCGCGTATGCCAATGAGTTGGCCAC
CATCCTGAAGACACAGCAGGCCTTTTATCCCAACGAGCTGACCGACGATTGGATTGCCCTGTTCGTTCAG
CCCGGCATAGCTGAGGAGGCTGGCCTGATTTACCGGAAAAGACCTTATTATCACGGGCCTGGCAATGAGG
CAAATAATAGCCCCTACGGCAGGTGGTCTGACTTCCAGAAAACAGGCGAACCGGCTACAAACATTTTTGA
TAAGCTGATCGGCAAAGACTTTCAGGGGGAGCTGAGAGCTAGTGGCCTGTCCCTCAGCGCCCAGCAGTAC
AACCTGTTGAACGACTTGACCAATCTGAAGATTGATGGCGAGGTCCCCCTCAGCTCCGAGCAGAAGGAGT
ATATTCTGACCGAGCTTATGACTAAAGAGTTTACCCGGTTTGGGGTCAACGACGTGGTGAAGCTCCTGGG
CGTGAAAAAAGAGCGGCTTAGCGGGTGGCGGCTGGATAAGAAAGGTAAGCCTGAAATTCACACGCTGAAA
GGTTACCGAAATTGGAGAAAGATTTTTGCCGAAGCCGGCATCGACCTTGCGACGCTGCCTACTGAGACTA
TCGACTGCCTTGCGAAAGTGCTCACACTCAATACCGAGAGAGAAGGCATTGAAAATACACTGGCTTTCGA
GCTGCCAGAACTTAGCGAGTCCGTTAAACTGCTGGTCCTTGATCGCTACAAAGAACTGAGTCAGAGCATC
TCCACCCAGTCATGGCACCGATTCAGTTTGAAGACTCTGCACCTGCTGATACCCGAGCTTATGAATGCTA
CGTCAGAGCAGAATACCCTGCTCGAGCAATTCCAGCTTAAAAGCGATGTGCGAAAACGCTATAGCGAGTA
CAAAAAGCTGCCCACAAAAGATGTGCTTGCCGAGATTTATAACCCCACAGTCAATAAGACCGTCAGCCAG
GCCTTCAAAGTCATAGACGCCCTCCTGGTCAAGTACGGTAAGGAGCAAATTAGGTATATCACCATTGAAA
TGCCGCGGGATGATAACGAGGAAGACGAGAAAAAACGAATCAAGGAGCTGCATGCCAAGAATTCCCAACG
GAAGAACGATAGCCAGTCCTATTTCATGCAAAAATCCGGCTGGAGTCAGGAGAAATTTCAAACGACTATT
CAAAAAAACCGGAGATTTCTCGCTAAGCTCCTGTATTACTATGAACAGGATGGCATATGTGCATACACCG
GTCTGCCAATCAGCCCTGAGCTGCTGGTCAGTGACTCTACCGAAATTGACCATATCATCCCAATTAGTAT
CTCCCTCGATGACAGTATTAACAACAAAGTGCTCGTTCTCTCCAAGGCCAACCAAGTTAAAGGACAGCAA
ACCCCTTATGATGCCTGGATGGATGGCTCTTTCAAAAAAATCAACGGCAAGTTCTCTAATTGGGATGATT
ACCAGAAGTGGGTGGAGTCTAGGCACTTCTCTCATAAGAAGGAGAACAATCTGCTGGAAACCCGGAATAT
CTTCGATTCAGAGCAGGTGGAAAAGTTTCTGGCGAGGAACCTCAATGACACCAGGTACGCCTCTAGGCTG
GTGTTGAATACACTCCAATCTTTTTTTACAAATCAGGAAACCAAGGTGCGGGTGGTAAACGGGAGCTTCA
CACACACCCTGAGAAAAAAATGGGGTGCCGACCTGGACAAGACTAGAGAGACTCACCACCACCATGCTGT
TGATGCAACACTGTGTGCCGTAACTAGCTTCGTGAAGGTCAGTCGATACCACTACGCCGTGAAGGAAGAG
ACAGGCGAGAAAGTGATGAGAGAGATCGATTTCGAAACCGGTGAAATAGTCAACGAAATGTCCTACTGGG
AATTTAAGAAATCCAAGAAATACGAGAGAAAGACATACCAGGTGAAGTGGCCGAACTTCCGGGAGCAGCT
GAAACCTGTGAATCTGCACCCCCGCATCAAGTTCTCACACCAAGTCGATAGGAAAGCTAACAGAAAACTG
TCCGATGCCACCATCTACAGCGTCCGCGAGAAAACCGAAGTTAAGACATTGAAGAGCGGGAAACAGAAAA
TAACCACCGACGAGTACACCATCGGGAAGATAAAAGATATATATACCCTGGACGGGTGGGAGGCCTTCAA
GAAAAAACAAGATAAACTGCTGATGAAAGATCTTGACGAAAAGACCTATGAACGCCTTCTGTCCATCGCT
GAGACGACCCCTGACTTTCAGGAGGTTGAGGAGAAGAACGGAAAAGTTAAGAGGGTTAAACGCTCTCCTT
TCGCTGTGTACTGCGAAGAGAACGATATCCCTGCCATTCAAAAGTACGCAAAAAAGAACAACGGTCCCCT
CATTAGGTCCCTGAAGTACTACGATGGCAAACTTAATAAACATATCAACATCACCAAGGATTCCCAGGGA
CGCCCCGTAGAAAAAACCAAGAATGGGAGGAAAGTGACACTGCAATCCTTGAAGCCGTACAGATATGATA
TCTACCAGGACCTGGAGACAAAAGCCTACTATACTGTGCAGCTCTATTATAGTGACCTCCGATTTGTGGA
GGGGAAGTATGGCATTACAGAAAAAGAATACATGAAAAAAGTTGCCGAACAGACAAAGGGCCAGGTAGTC
CGCTTCTGCTTCTCTCTTCAGAAAAACGACGGCCTCGAGATAGAGTGGAAGGATTCACAGAGATACGACG
TCAGGTTTTACAACTTCCAGTCCGCCAACTCTATCAACTTCAAGGGTTTGGAGCAAGAGATGATGCCTGC
TGAGAATCAATTCAAACAGAAACCTTATAATAACGGTGCCATAAATCTGAACATCGCTAAGTATGGTAAA
GAGGGCAAGAAACTGAGAAAGTTCAATACAGATATTCTGGGAAAAAAACACTACCTCTTCTATGAAAAGG
AACCCAAAAATATTATAAAG
